Addgene plasmid #216918: pST39-Mega'-deltaFL
Purpose: Mega' with knockout of GvpF and GvpL
Depositing lab: George Lu. Depositing organization: Rice University. Publication: Elucidating the assembly of gas vesicles by systematic protein-protein interaction analysis. Iburg M, Anderson AP, Wong VT, Anton ED, He A, Lu GJ. EMBO J. 2024 Oct;43(19):4156-4172. doi: 10.1038/s44318-024-00178-2. Epub 2024 Sep 3. PubMed 39227754.
Backbone
  Vector backbone: pST39
  Vector type: Bacterial Expression
Growth in bacteria
  Bacterial resistance: Ampicillin, 100 μg/mL
  Growth temperature: 30°C
  Growth strain: DH5alpha
  Copy number: Low Copy
Gene/Insert
  Gene/Insert name: Mega' with knockout of GvpF and GvpL
  Species: Synthetic; Priestia megaterium
  Cloning method: Gibson Cloning
Terms and licenses: Academic/Nonprofit Terms; Industry Terms: Not Available to Industry
Depositor comments: Please visit https://www.biorxiv.org/content/10.1101/2023.07.23.550228v1 for bioRxiv preprint.
How to cite: pST39-Mega'-deltaFL was a gift from George Lu (Addgene plasmid # 216918 ; http://n2t.net/addgene:216918 ; RRID:Addgene_216918)
