[The description below was written by a language model from this plasmid's Addgene catalogue record and pLannotate feature annotations shown in this document.]
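Description:
pST39-Mega'-deltaFL is a bacterial expression plasmid of about 7.2 kb built on the pST39 backbone, a T7-driven vector suited to co-expressing several genes from one transcription unit in E. coli. It is maintained through a ColE1/pMB1-family origin and also carries the rop gene and the pBR322 bom region. The presence of rop is consistent with the low copy number stated in the catalogue entry. Selection is by ampicillin, through a TEM-type beta-lactamase (bla) expressed from its own promoter and followed by an fd terminator. Short annotated fragments of an RSF origin, mbeC, ydeC and the T7 gene 10-derived SET1 tag are most likely backbone remnants or chance homology hits rather than functional parts.

The payload is "Mega'", a synthetic version of the Priestia (Bacillus) megaterium gas vesicle gene cluster assembled by Gibson cloning, in which GvpF and GvpL have been knocked out. The cluster lies between a T7 promoter and a T7 terminator, so it is transcribed by T7 RNA polymerase in a suitable host. The automated annotation recognises only gvpB (the GvpA-type structural shell protein), gvpS and gvpJ within the roughly 4.5 kb region. The large unannotated gaps presumably hold the remaining gvp genes, but the record does not list them or say how the two knockouts were made.

Gas vesicles are hollow, gas-filled protein nanostructures whose formation needs a set of accessory assembly proteins alongside the shell protein. According to the associated publication, which analyses protein-protein interactions in gas vesicle assembly, this plasmid serves as a double-deletion variant for testing the contribution of GvpF and GvpL to vesicle formation, for comparison with the intact Mega' cluster.
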