Features (pLannotate 1.2.2; 15 found; start..end, strand, type, name):
     48..181     +  rep_origin     RSF ori (fragment): Plasmids containing the RSF 1030 origin of replication can be propagated in E. coli cells that contain additional plasmids with compatible origins.
    186..325     -  misc_feature   bom: basis of mobility region from pBR322
    427..618     -  CDS            rop: Rop protein, which maintains plasmids at low copy number; rop
    658..768     +  CDS            mbeC (fragment): MBEC_ECOLX - Experimental evidence at protein level: Swiss-Prot protein existence level 1. Required for efficient mobilization of ColE1 plasmid and is thus essential to promote the specific transfer of the plasmid during conjugation. Probably functions by inducing DNA bending, helping the MbeA relaxase to melt the DNA around the nic site and cleave the phosphodiester bond. Binds specifically double-stranded DNA (dsDNA) containing the ColE1 oriT but does not recognize the inverted repeat (IR). From Escherichia coli.
    855..873     +  promoter       T7 promoter: promoter for bacteriophage T7 RNA polymerase
   1121..1384    +  CDS            gvpB: GVPB_BACME - Protein inferred from homology: Swiss-Prot protein existence level 3. Gas vesicles are small, hollow, gas filled protein structures that are found in several microbial planktonic microorganisms. They allow the positioning of the organism at the favorable depth for growth. GvpA type proteins form the essential core of the structure. From Bacillus megaterium.
   2985..3269    +  CDS            gvpS: GVPS_BACME - Protein inferred from homology: Swiss-Prot protein existence level 3. Gas vesicles are small, hollow, gas filled protein structures that are found in several microbial planktonic microorganisms. They allow the positioning of the organism at the favorable depth for growth (By similarity). From Bacillus megaterium.
   3532..3831    +  CDS            gvpJ: GVPJ_BACME - Protein inferred from homology: Swiss-Prot protein existence level 3. Gas vesicles are small, hollow, gas filled protein structures that are found in several microbial planktonic microorganisms. They allow the positioning of the organism at the favorable depth for growth. This protein could be important for the shape determination of the gas vesicle. From Bacillus megaterium.
   5250..5369    -  CDS            ydeC (fragment): YDEC_BACSU - Protein predicted: Swiss-Prot protein existence level 4. From Bacillus subtilis (strain 168).
   5402..5451    +  CDS            SET1 (fragment): solubility-enhancement tag derived from T7 phage gene 10B
   5459..5506    +  terminator     T7 terminator: transcription terminator for bacteriophage T7 RNA polymerase
   5573..5664    +  promoter       AmpR promoter: bla
   5665..6522    +  CDS            bla: BLAT_ECOLX - Experimental evidence at protein level: Swiss-Prot protein existence level 1. TEM-type are the most prevalent beta-lactamases in enterobacteria; they hydrolyze the beta-lactam bond in susceptible beta-lactam antibiotics, thus conferring resistance to penicillins and cephalosporins. TEM-3 and TEM-4 are capable of hydrolyzing cefotaxime and ceftazidime. TEM-5 is capable of hydrolyzing ceftazidime. TEM-6 is capable of hydrolyzing ceftazidime and aztreonam. TEM-8/CAZ-2, TEM- 16/CAZ-7 and TEM-24/CAZ-6 are markedly active against ceftazidime. IRT- 4 shows resistance to beta-lactamase in
   6529..6568    +  terminator     fd terminator: central terminator from bacteriophage fd (Otsuka and Kunisawa, 1982)
   6599..7187    +  rep_origin     ori: high-copy-number ColE1/pMB1/pBR322/pUC origin of replication
>Addgene plasmid #216918 | pST39-Mega'-deltaFL | addgene full sequence | sequence record 445978 | Addgene NGS Result
AACGCCAGCAACGCGGCCTTTTTACGGTTCCTGGCCTTTTGCTGGCCTTTTGCTCACATGTTCTTTCCTG
CGTTATCCCCTGATTCTGTGGATAACCGTATTACCGCCTTTGAGTGAGCTGATACCGCTCGCCGCAGCCG
AACGACCGAGCGCAGCGAGTCAGTGAGCGAGGAAGCGGAAGAGCGCCTGATGCGGTATTTTCTCCTTACG
CATCTGTGCGGTATTTCACACCGCAATGGTGCACTCTCAGTACAATCTGCTCTGATGCCGCATAGTTAAG
CCAGTATACACTCCGCTATCGCTACGTGACTGGGTCATGGCTGCGCCCCGACACCCGCCAACACCCGCTG
ACGCGCCCTGACGGGCTTGTCTGCTCCCGGCATCCGCTTACAGACAAGCTGTGACCGTCTCCGGGAGCTG
CATGTGTCAGAGGTTTTCACCGTCATCACCGAAACGCGCGAGGCAGCTGCGGTAAAGCTCATCAGCGTGG
TCGTGAAGCGATTCACAGATGTCTGCCTGTTCATCCGCGTCCAGCTCGTTGAGTTTCTCCAGAAGCGTTA
ATGTCTGGCTTCTGATAAAGCGGGCCATGTTAAGGGCGGTTTTTTCCTGTTTGGTCACTGATGCCTCCGT
GTAAGGGGGATTTCTGTTCATGGGGTAATGATACCGATGAAACGAGAGAGGATGCTCACGATACGGGTTA
CTGATGATGAACATGCCCGGTTACTGGAACGTTGTGAGGGTAAACAACTGGCGGTATGGATGCGGCGGGA
CCAGAGAAAAATCACTCAGGGTCAATGCCAGCGCTTCGTTAATACAGATGTAGGTGTTGGCACCATGCAT
CGATCCCGCGAAATTAATACGACTCACTATAGGGAGACCACAACGGTTTCCCTCTAGAGATAGCTTAGCG
ATGTGAAAGAAGCTGGAGAAAACTTTCAAGAAAAAGTTTCTTCTTCAGACGATAAAGAGAAGTCAAAAAA
TAAGCGGAAAATAAAAGGCGTAAATCAGATTAAAAAAGCAACGGATATTAAAAGCTCTACTAAGATTAAA
AGTTCTAATGATATTAAATCATCTACAGATTTAAAAACAATGGGATCATAAGCGAAAGGAGAAATGAGAT
ATGTCTATTCAAAAAAGTACTAATAGTTCAAGTTTAGCAGAAGTCATTGACCGTATTTTAGATAAAGGAA
TTGTTATTGATGCTTTTGCAAGAGTTTCTGTTGTAGGAATTGAAATTTTAACGATTGAAGCGCGAGTGGT
TATTGCCAGTGTTGATACATGGTTACGCTATGCAGAAGCAGTAGGGCTTCTTCGTGACGACGTAGAAGAA
AACGGTCTTCCTGAACGTTCAAATTCAAGTGAAGGGCAGCCGCGTTTTAGTATTTAATATGAAGTGGTAT
GGAACCTTCCTTTTTTGAGGGTGGTTCCAGCTTTTAGATCTAACTATTGGAGGCTACTAAAAATGGAAAT
TAAAAAAATTATGCAAGCCGTGAACGACTTTTTCGGTGAACACGTAGCTCCTCCTCATAAAATTACCTCG
GTGGAAGCTACTGAAGATGAAGGTTGGAGAGTTATTGTTGAAGTCATTGAAGAACGAGAATATATGAAAA
AATACGCCAAAGATGAAATGCTCGGAACGTACGAGTGCTTTGTAAATAAAGAAAAAGAAGTCATTTCATT
CAAACGACTCGACGTCAGATATAGAAGCGCCATTGGCATTGAAGCATAAACGATAAGATGGCAGGAGGAA
CGTAAAAATGACCGTCTTAACAGACAAAAGGAAAAAAGGCAGTGGAGCTTTTATACAAGATGACGAGACA
AAAGAGGTTCTTTCAAGAGCGCTGAGCTATTTAAAATCCGGCTATTCCATTCATTTTACAGGTCCTGCCG
GCGGAGGCAAAACCTCTTTAGCGCGAGCGCTTGCTAAAAAGAGAAAGCGTCCTGTAATGCTGATGCACGG
GAATCACGAGCTCAACAACAAAGATTTAATTGGCGATTTTACGGGATACACGAGCAAAAAAGTAATCGAC
CAGTACGTTCGTTCTGTCTATAAAAAAGATGAACAGGTGAGTGAAAACTGGCAGGATGGCCGATTGCTTG
AAGCTGTAAAAAATGGCTATACGCTGATTTACGACGAATTTACTCGTTCTAAGCCTGCGACGAATAATAT
CTTTCTATCGATATTAGAAGAAGGCGTGCTGCCGCTGTATGGAGTAAAAATGACCGATCCTTTTGTGCGC
GTGCATCCCGATTTCCGCGTCATCTTCACAAGCAATCCAGCTGAGTATGCCGGCGTATATGATACGCAAG
ATGCGCTTCTCGACAGGTTAATTACCATGTTTATTGATTATAAAGACATCGACAGAGAGACAGCGATTTT
AACGGAGAAAACGGACGTAGAAGAAGATGAAGCGCGCACAATTGTAACGCTCGTAGCAAACGTGCGAAAC
CGCTCTGGAGACGAAAACAGCAGCGGACTTAGCCTGCGGGCTTCGCTTATGATCGCTACCCTTGCCACGC
AGCAAGACATTCCTATCGATGGAAGTGACGAAGATTTTCAAACGTTATGTATCGATATTTTGCATCATCC
GCTTACCAAATGTTTGGATGAAGAAAATGCAAAAAGCAAAGCCGAAAAAATCATTTTAGAAGAATGTAAG
AATATAGACACTGAAGAAAAGTAAGTAGAAGAGAAATAACGTGCTTCACAAATTAGTAACCGCACCCATT
AACCTTGTAGTGAAAATCGGCGAAAAAGTACAGGAAGAAGCTGATAAACAGCTATATGACCTTCCGACGA
TTCAGCAAAAGCTCATTCAGCTTCAAATGATGTTTGAGCTTGGTGAAATTCCAGAAGAAGCGTTTCAAGA
AAAAGAAGATGAATTGTTAATGAGGTACGAAATTGCGAAACGCAGAGAAATTGAACAATGGGAAGAGCTA
ACACAAAAAAGAAATGAGGAATCCTAGAGTGAGGAATTAACATTATGTCTCTTAAACAATCCATGGAGAA
TAAAGATATTGCTCTTATTGATATTTTAGATGTCATTTTAGATAAAGGAGTCGCCATTAAAGGAGACTTA
ATCATTTCCATAGCTGGCGTCGATTTAGTGTATTTGGATTTGCGGGTGCTTATTTCTTCGGTTGAAACGC
TTGTGCAAGCAAAAGAAGGAAATCACAAACCAATCACTTCTGAACAATTTGATAAACAAAAGGAGGAATT
AATGGATGCAACCGGTCAGCCAAGCAAATGGACGAATCCACTTGGATCCTGATCAAGCTGAACAAGGCTT
AGCGCAGCTTGTGATGACAGTTATTGAGCTATTGAGGCAAATCGTTGAACGTCATGCCATGAGGCGGGTG
GAGGGTGGAACGTTGACGGACGAACAAATTGAAAACTTAGGAATTGCACTAATGAACTTAGAAGAAAAAA
TGGACGAGTTGAAAGAGGTGTTCGGTCTGGATGCAGAAGATTTAAATATTGATCTTGGACCGCTAGGCAG
CCTGCTTTAAGCGGTCAGTAGGAGGAACAGTATGGCAGTCGAACATAATATGCAGTCAAGTACGATTGTA
GATGTGCTCGAAAAGATTTTGGATAAAGGAGTCGTTATAGCGGGGGACATCACCGTAGGAATTGCAGATG
TCGAGCTATTAACGATAAAGATCCGCTTGATTGTGGCTTCGGTTGATAAGGCAAAAGAAATCGGCATGGA
CTGGTGGGAAAATGATCCGTATCTCAGTTCAAAAGGAGCCAATAACAAAGCGCTCGAAGAAGAAAATAAA
ATGCTGCATGAGCGGTTAAAAACGCTTGAAGAAAAAATAGAAACGAAACGTTAAAAACTGTACGCTACTT
AAAAAATGGAGGGATTTACAATGGCAACTGAAACAAAATTAGATAACACACAGGCAGAAAACAAGGAAAA
TAAAAATGCGGAAAACGGTTCAAAAGAAAAGAACGGTTCAAAAGCAAGCAAAACAACAAGCAGCGGGCCA
ATCAAACGAGCGGTAGCAGGAGGCATCATCGGTGCAACGATTGGATATGTATCGACTCCTGAAAATCGAA
AAAGTCTCCTTGACCGCATTGATACAGACGAATTAAAAAGCAAAGCATCTGATTTAGGAACAAAGGTAAA
AGAAAAATCAAAAAGCAGCGTGGCCAGCCTGAAAACATCTGCGGGAAGCTTGTTTAAAAAAGATAAAGAT
AAATCAAAAGATGATGAAGAAAACGTAAATTCTTCTAGTAGCGAAACAGAAGACGATAACGTTCAAGAGT
ACGACGAGTTAAAAGAAGAAAATCAAACTCTTCAAGATCGCTTATCACAGCTTGAAGAAAAAATGAACAT
GCTTGTTGAGCTTAGCCTCAATAAAAATCAAGACGAAGAAGCGGAAGATACAGATTCCGACGAAGAAGAG
AACGATGAGAACGATGAAAACGATGAAAACGAGCAGGACGATGAAAACGAAGAAGAAACATCTAAGCCAC
GTAAAAAGGATAAAAAAGAAGCTGAGGAAGAAGAAAGTGAAAGTGACGAAGACAGCGAGGAAGAAGAGGA
AGATTCTCGCTCAAACAAAAAAAATAAAAAAGTAAAAACAGAAGAAGAAGACGAAGATGAAAGCGAAGAA
GAAAAAAAGGAAGCGAAACCAAAAAAGTCAACAGCTAAAAAATCAAAAAATACAAAAGCAAAGAAAAACA
CGGACGAAGAAGATGATGAAGCAACATCTCTTTCTAGTGAAGACGATACAACAGCCTAAGACGTAAAGGA
GGAAAGAAAGACATGAGTACAGGCCCTTCTTTTTCAACTAAAGACAATACGCTTGAATACTTTGTGAAAG
CTTCTAATAAACACGGCTTTTCACTTGATATTTCATTAAATGTAAACGGCGCTGTGATTTCCGGTACCAT
GATTTCAGCAAAAGAATACTTTGATTACTTAAGCGAAACGTTTGAAGAAGGCAGTGAAGTGGCTCAGGCG
CTAAGCGAACAATTCTCTTTAGCAAGCGAAGCGAGCGAATCAAACGGAGAAGCAGAAGCCCATTTTATTC
ATTTGAAAAATACAAAGATTTACTGTGGAGACAGTAAATCTACTCCTTCTAAAGGCAAAATCTTTTGGAG
AGGGAAAATAGCAGAAGTAGACGGGTTTTTCTTAGGAAAGATTTCTGATGCAAAATCAACGAGTAAAAAG
AGTTCATAAAAAACGGCGGGGTGATTGCCCCGCCGTTTTTTAGTGATGTGATGAGATGTGCAGCTTCTTT
TTTCGATACATGAGCGGAGTCATCTTCATTTCTTTTCGAAACTGATTAATAAAATAGCTTGTACTATTAA
ACCCTACTTGATAGGCGACTTCCGTCACATTTGCTTCTGCTTGCTGCAGTCCGGATTCGCGAACGCGTCT
CGAGAGATCCGGCTGCTAACAAAGCCCGAAAGGAAGCTGAGTTGGCTGCTGCCACCGCTGAGCAATAACT
AGCATAACCCCTTGGGGCCTCTAAACGGGTCTTGAGGGGTTTTTTGCTGAAAGGAGGAACTATATCCGAC
TAGTAGCCCGCCTAATGAGCGGGCTTTTTTTTAATTCCCCTATTTGTTTATTTTTCTAAATACATTCAAA
TATGTATCCGCTCATGAGACAATAACCCTGATAAATGCTTCAATAATATTGAAAAAGGAAGAGTATGAGT
ATTCAACATTTCCGTGTCGCCCTTATTCCCTTTTTTGCGGCATTTTGCCTTCCTGTTTTTGCTCACCCAG
AAACGCTCGTGAAAGTAAAAGACGCAGAGGACCAATTGGGGGCACGAGTGGGATACATAGAACTGGACTT
GAATAGCGGTAAAATCCTTGAGAGTTTTCGCCCTGAAGAGCGTTTTCCAATGATGAGCACTTTCAAAGTT
CTGCTATGTGGAGCAGTATTATCCCGTGTAGATGCGGGGCAAGAGCAACTCGGACGACGAATACACTATT
CGCAGAATGACTTGGTTGAATACTCCCCAGTGACAGAAAAGCACCTTACGGACGGAATGACGGTAAGAGA
ATTATGTAGTGCCGCCATAACGATGAGTGATAACACTGCGGCGAACTTACTTCTGACAACCATCGGTGGA
CCGAAGGAATTAACCGCTTTTTTGCACAATATGGGAGACCATGTAACTCGCCTTGACCGTTGGGAACCAG
AACTGAATGAAGCCATACCAAACGACGAGCGAGACACCACAATGCCTGCGGCAATGGCAACAACATTACG
CAAACTATTAACTGGCGAACTACTTACTCTGGCTTCACGGCAACAATTAATAGACTGGCTTGAAGCGGAT
AAAGTTGCAGGACCACTACTGCGTTCGGCACTTCCTGCTGGCTGGTTTATTGCTGATAAATCTGGGGCAG
GAGAGCGTGGTTCACGGGGTATCATTGCCGCACTTGGACCAGATGGTAAGCCTTCCCGTATCGTAGTTAT
CTACACGACGGGTAGTCAGGCAACTATGGACGAACGAAATAGACAGATTGCTGAAATAGGGGCTTCACTG
ATTAAGCATTGGTAAACCGATACAATTAAAGGCTCCTTTTGGAGCCTTTTTTTTTGGACGGACCGGTAGA
AAAGATCAAAGGATCTTCTTGAGATCCTTTTTTTCTGCGCGTAATCTGCTGCTTGCAAACAAAAAAACCA
CCGCTACCAGCGGTGGTTTGTTTGCCGGATCAAGAGCTACCAACTCTTTTTCCGAAGGTAACTGGCTTCA
GCAGAGCGCAGATACCAAATACTGTCCTTCTAGTGTAGCCGTAGTTAGGCCACCACTTCAAGAACTCTGT
AGCACCGCCTACATACCTCGCTCTGCTAATCCTGTTACCAGTGGCTGCTGCCAGTGGCGATAAGTCGTGT
CTTACCGGGTTGGACTCAAGACGATAGTTACCGGATAAGGCGCAGCGGTCGGGCTGAACGGGGGGTTCGT
GCACACAGCCCAGCTTGGAGCGAACGACCTACACCGAACTGAGATACCTACAGCGTGAGCTATGAGAAAG
CGCCACGCTTCCCGAAGGGAGAAAGGCGGACAGGTATCCGGTAAGCGGCAGGGTCGGAACAGGAGAGCGC
ACGAGGGAGCTTCCAGGGGGAAACGCCTGGTATCTTTATAGTCCTGTCGGGTTTCGCCACCTCTGACTTG
AGCGTCGATTTTTGTGATGCTCGTCAGGGGGGCGGAGCCTATGGAAA
